>Addgene plasmid #116795 | pHAGE-STK19 | addgene full sequence | sequence record 241749 | Addgene NGS Result
TGGAAGGGCTAATTCACTCCCAAAGAAGACAAGATATCCTTGATCTGTGGATCTACCACACACAAGGCTA
CTTCCCTGATTAGCAGAACTACACACCAGGGCCAGGGGTCAGATATCCACTGACCTTTGGATGGTGCTAC
AAGCTAGTACCAGTTGAGCCAGATAAGGTAGAAGAGGCCAATAAAGGAGAGAACACCAGCTTGTTACACC
CTGTGAGCCTGCATGGGATGGATGACCCGGAGAGAGAAGTGTTAGAGTGGAGGTTTGACAGCCGCCTAGC
ATTTCATCACGTGGCCCGAGAGCTGCATCCGGAGTACTTCAAGAACTGCTGATATCGAGCTTGCTACAAG
GGACTTTCCGCTGGGGACTTTCCAGGGAGGCGTGGCCTGGGCGGGACTGGGGAGTGGCGAGCCCTCAGAT
CCTGCATATAAGCAGCTGCTTTTTGCCTGTACTGGGTCTCTCTGGTTAGACCAGATCTGAGCCTGGGAGC
TCTCTGGCTAACTAGGGAACCCACTGCTTAAGCCTCAATAAAGCTTGCCTTGAGTGCTTCAAGTAGTGTG
TGCCCGTCTGTTGTGTGACTCTGGTAACTAGAGATCCCTCAGACCCTTTTAGTCAGTGTGGAAAATCTCT
AGCAGTGGCGCCCGAACAGGGACTTGAAAGCGAAAGGGAAACCAGAGGAGCTCTCTCGACGCAGGACTCG
GCTTGCTGAAGCGCGCACGGCAAGAGGCGAGGGGCGGCGACTGGTGAGTACGCCAAAAATTTTGACTAGC
GGAGGCTAGAAGGAGAGAGATGGGTGCGAGAGCGTCAGTATTAAGCGGGGGAGAATTAGATCGCGATGGG
AAAAAATTCGGTTAAGGCCAGGGGGAAAGAAAAAATATAAATTAAAACATATAGTATGGGCAAGCAGGGA
GCTAGAACGATTCGCAGTTAATCCTGGCCTGTTAGAAACATCAGAAGGCTGTAGACAAATACTGGGACAG
CTACAACCATCCCTTCAGACAGGATCAGAAGAACTTAGATCATTATATAATACAGTAGCAACCCTCTATT
GTGTGCATCAAAGGATAGAGATAAAAGACACCAAGGAAGCTTTAGACAAGATAGAGGAAGAGCAAAACAA
AAGTAAGACCACCGCACAGCAAGCGGCCGGCCGCTGATCTTCAGACCTGGAGGAGGAGATATGAGGGACA
ATTGGAGAAGTGAATTATATAAATATAAAGTAGTAAAAATTGAACCATTAGGAGTAGCACCCACCAAGGC
AAAGAGAAGAGTGGTGCAGAGAGAAAAAAGAGCAGTGGGAATAGGAGCTTTGTTCCTTGGGTTCTTGGGA
GCAGCAGGAAGCACTATGGGCGCAGCGTCAATGACGCTGACGGTACAGGCCAGACAATTATTGTCTGGTA
TAGTGCAGCAGCAGAACAATTTGCTGAGGGCTATTGAGGCGCAACAGCATCTGTTGCAACTCACAGTCTG
GGGCATCAAGCAGCTCCAGGCAAGAATCCTGGCTGTGGAAAGATACCTAAAGGATCAACAGCTCCTGGGG
ATTTGGGGTTGCTCTGGAAAACTCATTTGCACCACTGCTGTGCCTTGGAATGCTAGTTGGAGTAATAAAT
CTCTGGAACAGATTTGGAATCACACGACCTGGATGGAGTGGGACAGAGAAATTAACAATTACACAAGCTT
AATACACTCCTTAATTGAAGAATCGCAAAACCAGCAAGAAAAGAATGAACAAGAATTATTGGAATTAGAT
AAATGGGCAAGTTTGTGGAATTGGTTTAACATAACAAATTGGCTGTGGTATATAAAATTATTCATAATGA
TAGTAGGAGGCTTGGTAGGTTTAAGAATAGTTTTTGCTGTACTTTCTATAGTGAATAGAGTTAGGCAGGG
ATATTCACCATTATCGTTTCAGACCCACCTCCCAACCCCGAGGGGACCCGACAGGCCCGAAGGAATAGAA
GAAGAAGGTGGAGAGAGAGACAGAGACAGATCCATTCGATTAGTGAACGGATCTCGACGGTATCGCCGAA
TTCACAAATGGCAGTATTCATCCACAATTTTAAAAGAAAAGGGGGGATTGGGGGGTACAGTGCAGGGGAA
AGAATAGTAGACATAATAGCAACAGACATACAAACTAAAGAATTACAAAAACAAATTACAAAAATTCAAA
ATTTTCGGGTTTATTACAGGGACAGCAGAGATCCAGTTTGGACTAGTCGTGAGGCTCCGGTGCCCGTCAG
TGGGCAGAGCGCACATCGCCCACAGTCCCCGAGAAGTTGGGGGGAGGGGTCGGCAATTGAACCGGTGCCT
AGAGAAGGTGGCGCGGGGTAAACTGGGAAAGTGATGTCGTGTACTGGCTCCGCCTTTTTCCCGAGGGTGG
GGGAGAACCGTATATAAGTGCAGTAGTCGCCGTGAACGTTCTTTTTCGCAACGGGTTTGCCGCCAGAACA
CAGGTAAGTGCCGTGTGTGGTTCCCGCGGGCCTGGCCTCTTTACGGGTTATGGCCCTTGCGTGCCTTGAA
TTACTTCCACCTGGCTGCAGTACGTGATTCTTGATCCCGAGCTTCGGGTTGGAAGTGGGTGGGAGAGTTC
GAGGCCTTGCGCTTAAGGAGCCCCTTCGCCTCGTGCTTGAGTTGAGGCCTGGCCTGGGCGCTGGGGCCGC
CGCGTGCGAATCTGGTGGCACCTTCGCGCCTGTCTCGCTGCTTTCGATAAGTCTCTAGCCATTTAAAATT
TTTGATGACCTGCTGCGACGCTTTTTTTCTGGCAAGATAGTCTTGTAAATGCGGGCCAAGATCTGCACAC
TGGTATTTCGGTTTTTGGGGCCGCGGGCGGCGACGGGGCCCGTGCGTCCCAGCGCACATGTTCGGCGAGG
CGGGGCCTGCGAGCGCGGCCACCGAGAATCGGACGGGGGTAGTCTCAAGCTGGCCGGCCTGCTCTGGTGC
CTGGCCTCGCGCCGCCGTGTATCGCCCCGCCCTGGGCGGCAAGGCTGGCCCGGTCGGCACCAGTTGCGTG
AGCGGAAAGATGGCCGCTTCCCGGCCCTGCTGCAGGGAGCTCAAAATGGAGGACGCGGCGCTCGGGAGAG
CGGGCGGGTGAGTCACCCACACAAAGGAAAAGGGCCTTTCCGTCCTCAGCCGTCGCTTCATGTGACTCCA
CGGAGTACCGGGCGCCGTCCAGGCACCTCGATTAGTTCTCGAGCTTTTGGAGTACGTCGTCTTTAGGTTG
GGGGGAGGGGTTTTATGCGATGGAGTTTCCCCACACTGAGTGGGTGGAGACTGAAGTTAGGCCAGCTTGG
CACTTGATGTAATTCTCCTTGGAATTTGCCCTTTTTGAGTTTGGATCTTGGTTCATTCTCAAGCCTCAGA
CAGTGGTTCAAAGTTTTTTTCTTCCATTTCAGGTGTCGTGAAGCGGCCCTGCAGATATCAACAAGTTTGT
ACAAAAAAGCAGGCACCATGCAAAAGTGGTTTTCTGCTTTCGATGATGCAATCATTCAGCGACAGTGGCG
GGCAAACCCCTCCCGGGGCGGGGGAGGTGTGAGCTTCACGAAGGAGGTTGACACCAACGTGGCCACCGGC
GCCCCTCCACGCCGCCAACGAGTCCCCGGGCGTGCGTGCCCTTGGAGGGAGCCAATCCGCGGCCGGCGTG
GGGCCCGGCCTGGCGGAGGTGATGCTGGAGGGACGCCCGGGGAGACCGTACGTCACTGCTCTGCGCCGGA
AGACCCTATTTTCAGGTTCTCTTCCCTCCATTCCTACCCCTTCCCCGGTACCATAAAATCCCGGGATATG
AGCTGGAAGAGGCATCACCTGATCCCGGAGACCTTTGGAGTTAAGAGGCGGCGGAAGCGAGGGCCTGTGG
AGTCGGATCCTCTTCGGGGTGAGCCAGGGTCGGCGCGCGCGGCTGTCTCAGAACTCATGCAGCTGTTCCC
GCGAGGCCTGTTTGAGGACGCGCTGCCGCCCATCGTGCTGAGGAGCCAGGTGTACAGCCTTGTGCCTGAC
AGGACCGTGGCCGACCGGCAGCTGAAGGAGCTTCAAGAGCAGGGGGAGATCAGAATCGTCCAGCTGGGCT
TCGACTTGGATGCCCATGGAATTATCTTCACTGAGGACTACAGGACCAGAGTCCTCAAGGCCTGTGATGG
CCGACCGTATGCTGGGGCAGTGCAGAAATTTCTAGCTTCAGTACTTCCAGCCTGTGGGGACCTTAGTTTC
CAGCAGGACCAAATGACACAGACCTTTGGCTTCAGGGACTCAGAAATCACGCATCTGGTGAATGCTGGAG
TCCTCACCGTCCGAGATGCTGGGAGCTGGTGGCTAGCTGTGCCTGGAGCTGGGAGATTCATCAAGTACTT
TGTTAAAGGGCGCCAGGCTGTCCTTAGCATGGTCCGGAAGGCAAAGTACCGGGAACTGCTCCTATCAGAG
CTCCTGGGCCGGCGGGCGCCTGTCGTGGTGCGGCTTGGCCTCACCTACCATGTGCACGACCTCATTGGGG
CCCAGCTAGTGGACTGCATCTCTACCACTTCAGGAACCCTCCTCCGCCTGCCAGAGACATAGAACCCAGC
TTTCTTGTACAAAGTGGTTGATATCCAGCACAGTGGCGGCCGCTCGAGTCTAGAGGGCCCGCGGTTCGAA
GGTAAGCCTATCCCTAACCCTCTCCTCGGTCTCGATTCTACGCGTACCGGTTAGTAATGAGATCCCTCCC
CCCCCCCTAACGTTACTGGCCGAAGCCGCTTGGAATAAGGCCGGTGTGCGTTTGTCTATATGTTATTTTC
CACCATATTGCCGTCTTTTGGCAATGTGAGGGCCCGGAAACCTGGCCCTGTCTTCTTGACGAGCATTCCT
AGGGGTCTTTCCCCTCTCGCCAAAGGAATGCAAGGTCTGTTGAATGTCGTGAAGGAAGCAGTTCCTCTGG
AAGCTTCTTGAAGACAAACAACGTCTGTAGCGACCCTTTGCAGGCAGCGGAACCCCCCACCTGGCGACAG
GTGCCTCTGCGGCCAAAAGCCACGTGTATAAGATACACCTGCAAAGGCGGCACAACCCCAGTGCCACGTT
GTGAGTTGGATAGTTGTGGAAAGAGTCAAATGGCTCTCCTCAAGCGTATTCAACAAGGGGCTGAAGGATG
CCCAGAAGGTACCCCATTGTATGGGATCTGATCTGGGGCCTCGGTGCACATGCTTTACATGTGTTTAGTC
GAGGTTAAAAAAACGTCTAGGCCCCCCGAACCACGGGGACGTGGTTTTCCTTTGAAAAACACGATGATAA
TATGGCCACACATATGGTGAGCAAGGGCGAGGAGCTGTTCACCGGGGTGGTGCCCATCCTGGTCGAGCTG
GACGGCGACGTAAACGGCCACAAGTTCAGCGTGTCCGGCGAGGGCGAGGGCGATGCCACCTACGGCAAGC
TGACCCTGAAGTTCATCTGCACCACCGGCAAGCTGCCCGTGCCCTGGCCCACCCTCGTGACCACCCTGAC
CTACGGCGTGCAGTGCTTCAGCCGCTACCCCGACCACATGAAGCAGCACGACTTCTTCAAGTCCGCCATG
CCCGAAGGCTACGTCCAGGAGCGCACCATCTTCTTCAAGGACGACGGCAACTACAAGACCCGCGCCGAGG
TGAAGTTCGAGGGCGACACCCTGGTGAACCGCATCGAGCTGAAGGGCATCGACTTCAAGGAGGACGGCAA
CATCCTGGGGCACAAGCTGGAGTACAACTACAACAGCCACAACGTCTATATCATGGCCGACAAGCAGAAG
AACGGCATCAAGGTGAACTTCAAGATCCGCCACAACATCGAGGACGGCAGCGTGCAGCTCGCCGACCACT
ACCAGCAGAACACCCCCATCGGCGACGGCCCCGTGCTGCTGCCCGACAACCACTACCTGAGCACCCAGTC
CGCCCTGAGCAAAGACCCCAACGAGAAGCGCGATCACATGGTCCTGCTGGAGTTCGTGACCGCCGCCGGG
ATCACTCTCGGCATGGACGAGCTGTACAAGTAAATCGATAGATCCTAATCAACCTCTGGATTACAAAATT
TGTGAAAGATTGACTGGTATTCTTAACTATGTTGCTCCTTTTACGCTATGTGGATACGCTGCTTTAATGC
CTTTGTATCATGCTATTGCTTCCCGTATGGCTTTCATTTTCTCCTCCTTGTATAAATCCTGGTTGCTGTC
TCTTTATGAGGAGTTGTGGCCCGTTGTCAGGCAACGTGGCGTGGTGTGCACTGTGTTTGCTGACGCAACC
CCCACTGGTTGGGGCATTGCCACCACCTGTCAGCTCCTTTCCGGGACTTTCGCTTTCCCCCTCCCTATTG
CCACGGCGGAACTCATCGCCGCCTGCCTTGCCCGCTGCTGGACAGGGGCTCGGCTGTTGGGCACTGACAA
TTCCGTGGTGTTGTCGGGGAAATCATCGTCCTTTCCTTGGCTGCTCGCCTGTGTTGCCACCTGGATTCTG
CGCGGGACGTCCTTCTGCTACGTCCCTTCGGCCCTCAATCCAGCGGACCTTCCTTCCCGCGGCCTGCTGC
CGGCTCTGCGGCCTCTTCCGCGTCTTCGCCTTCGCCCTCAGACGAGTCGGATCTCCCTTTGGGCCGCCTC
CCCGCCTGAGATCCTTTAAGACCAATGACTTACAAGGCAGCTGTAGATCTTAGCCACTTTTTAAAAGAAA
AGGGGGGACTGGAAGGGCTAATTCACTCCCAACGAAGACAAGATCTGCTTTTTGCTTGTACTGGGTCTCT
CTGGTTAGACCAGATCTGAGCCTGGGAGCTCTCTGGCTAACTAGGGAACCCACTGCTTAAGCCTCAATAA
AGCTTGCCTTGAGTGCTTCAAGTAGTGTGTGCCCGTCTGTTGTGTGACTCTGGTAACTAGAGATCCCTCA
GACCCTTTTAGTCAGTGTGGAAAATCTCTAGCAGTAGTAGTTCATGTCATCTTATTATTCAGTATTTATA
ACTTGCAAAGAAATGAATATCAGAGAGTGAGAGGCCCGGGTTAATTAAGGAAAGGGCTAGATCATTCTTG
AAGACGAAAGGGCCTCGTGATACGCCTATTTTTATAGGTTAATGTCATGATAATAATGGTTTCTTAGACG
TCAGGTGGCACTTTTCGGGGAAATGTGCGCGGAACCCCTATTTGTTTATTTTTCTAAATACATTCAAATA
TGTATCCGCTCATGAGACAATAACCCTGATAAATGCTTCAATAATATTGAAAAAGGAAGAGTATGAGTAT
TCAACATTTCCGTGTCGCCCTTATTCCCTTTTTTGCGGCATTTTGCCTTCCTGTTTTTGCTCACCCAGAA
ACGCTGGTGAAAGTAAAAGATGCTGAAGATCAGTTGGGTGCACGAGTGGGTTACATCGAACTGGATCTCA
ACAGCGGTAAGATCCTTGAGAGTTTTCGCCCCGAAGAACGTTTTCCAATGATGAGCACTTTTAAAGTTCT
GCTATGTGGCGCGGTATTATCCCGTGTTGACGCCGGGCAAGAGCAACTCGGTCGCCGCATACACTATTCT
CAGAATGACTTGGTTGAGTACTCACCAGTCACAGAAAAGCATCTTACGGATGGCATGACAGTAAGAGAAT
TATGCAGTGCTGCCATAACCATGAGTGATAACACTGCGGCCAACTTACTTCTGACAACGATCGGAGGACC
GAAGGAGCTAACCGCTTTTTTGCACAACATGGGGGATCATGTAACTCGCCTTGATCGTTGGGAACCGGAG
CTGAATGAAGCCATACCAAACGACGAGCGTGACACCACGATGCCTGTAGCAATGGCAACAACGTTGCGCA
AACTATTAACTGGCGAACTACTTACTCTAGCTTCCCGGCAACAATTAATAGACTGGATGGAGGCGGATAA
AGTTGCAGGACCACTTCTGCGCTCGGCCCTTCCGGCTGGCTGGTTTATTGCTGATAAATCTGGAGCCGGT
GAGCGTGGGTCTCGCGGTATCATTGCAGCACTGGGGCCAGATGGTAAGCCCTCCCGTATCGTAGTTATCT
ACACGACGGGGAGTCAGGCAACTATGGATGAACGAAATAGACAGATCGCTGAGATAGGTGCCTCACTGAT
TAAGCATTGGTAACTGTCAGACCAAGTTTACTCATATATACTTTAGATTGATTTAAAACTTCATTTTTAA
TTTAAAAGGATCTAGGTGAAGATCCTTTTTGATAATCTCATGACCAAAATCCCTTAACGTGAGTTTTCGT
TCCACTGAGCGTCAGACCCCGTAGAAAAGATCAAAGGATCTTCTTGAGATCCTTTTTTTCTGCGCGTAAT
CTGCTGCTTGCAAACAAAAAAACCACCGCTACCAGCGGTGGTTTGTTTGCCGGATCAAGAGCTACCAACT
CTTTTTCCGAAGGTAACTGGCTTCAGCAGAGCGCAGATACCAAATACTGTTCTTCTAGTGTAGCCGTAGT
TAGGCCACCACTTCAAGAACTCTGTAGCACCGCCTACATACCTCGCTCTGCTAATCCTGTTACCAGTGGC
TGCTGCCAGTGGCGATAAGTCGTGTCTTACCGGGTTGGACTCAAGACGATAGTTACCGGATAAGGCGCAG
CGGTCGGGCTGAACGGGGGGTTCGTGCACACAGCCCAGCTTGGAGCGAACGACCTACACCGAACTGAGAT
ACCTACAGCGTGAGCTATGAGAAAGCGCCACGCTTCCCGAAGGGAGAAAGGCGGACAGGTATCCGGTAAG
CGGCAGGGTCGGAACAGGAGAGCGCACGAGGGAGCTTCCAGGGGGAAACGCCTGGTATCTTTATAGTCCT
GTCGGGTTTCGCCACCTCTGACTTGAGCGTCGATTTTTGTGATGCTCGTCAGGGGGGCGGAGCCTATGGA
AAAACGCCAGCAACGCGGCCTTTTTACGGTTCCTGGCCTTTTGCTGGCCTTTTGCTCACATGTTCTTTCC
TGCGTTATCCCCTGATTCTGTGGATAACCGTATTACCGCCTTTGAGTGAGCTGATACCGCTCGCCGCAGC
CGAACGACCGAGCGCAGCGAGTCAGTGAGCGAGGAAGCGGAAGAGCGCCCAATACGCAAACCGCCTCTCC
CCGCGCGTTGGCCGATTCATTAATGCAGCAAGCTCATGGCTGACTAATTTTTTTTATTTATGCAGAGGCC
GAGGCCGCCTCGGCCTCTGAGCTATTCCAGAAGTAGTGAGGAGGCTTTTTTGGAGGCCTAGGCTTTTGCA
AAAAGCTCCCCGTGGCACGACAGGTTTCCCGACTGGAAAGCGGGCAGTGAGCGCAACGCAATTAATGTGA
GTTAGCTCACTCATTAGGCACCCCAGGCTTTACACTTTATGCTTCCGGCTCGTATGTTGTGTGGAATTGT
GAGCGGATAACAATTTCACACAGGAAACAGCTATGACATGATTACGAATTTCACAAATAAAGCATTTTTT
TCACTGCATTCTAGTTGTGGTTTGTCCAAACTCATCAATGTATCTTATCATGTCTGGATCAACTGGATAA
CTCAAGCTAACCAAAATCATCCCAAACTTCCCACCCCATACCCTATTACCACTGCCAATTACCTGTGGTT
TCATTTACTCTAAACCTGTGATTCCTCTGAATTATTTTCATTTTAAAGAAATTGTATTTGTTAAATATGT
ACTACAAACTTAGTAGT
Features (pLannotate 1.2.2; 27 found; start..end, strand, type, name):
    377..634     +  LTR            5' LTR (truncated): truncated 5' long terminal repeat (LTR) from HIV-1
    681..806     +  misc_feature   HIV-1 Ψ: packaging signal of human immunodeficiency virus type 1
    790..1128    +  CDS            HIV-1 gag (fragment): gag protein from human immunodeficiency virus 1; gag
   1303..1536    +  misc_feature   RRE: The Rev response element (RRE) of HIV-1 allows for Rev-dependent mRNA export from the nucleus to the cytoplasm.
   1913..2013    +  CDS            Rev (fragment): human immunodeficiency virus 1 (HIV-1) Rev protein; rev; enhances nuclear export of unspliced and incompletely spliced viral mRNAs
   2058..2175    +  misc_feature   cPPT/CTS: central polypurine tract and central termination sequence of HIV-1
   2223..3401    +  promoter       EF-1α promoter: strong constitutive promoter for human elongation factor EF-1α
   3422..3442    +  protein_bind   attB1: mutant version of attB; core recombination site for the Gateway® BP reaction BP Clonase™
   3448..4539    +  CDS            STK19: STK19_HUMAN - Also known as G11 From Homo sapiens (Human).
   4544..4568    -  protein_bind   attB2: mutant version of attB; recombination site for the Gateway® BP reaction BP Clonase™
   4621..4662    +  CDS            V5 tag: epitope tag from simian virus 5
   4788..5250    +  misc_feature   IRES: internal ribosome entry site (IRES) of the encephalomyocarditis virus (EMCV)
   5264..5983    +  CDS            EGFP: the original enhanced GFP (Yang et al., 1996) mammalian codon-optimized
   5997..6585    +  misc_feature   WPRE: woodchuck hepatitis virus posttranscriptional regulatory element
   6593..6658    +  CDS            nef (fragment): NEF_HV1Z2 - Experimental evidence at protein level: Swiss-Prot protein existence level 1. Extracellular Nef protein targets CD4(+) T-lymphocytes for apoptosis by interacting with CXCR4 surface receptors. From Human immunodeficiency virus type 1 group M subtype D (isolate Z2/CDC-Z34) (HIV-1).
   6660..6893    +  LTR            3' LTR (ΔU3): self-inactivating 3' long terminal repeat (LTR) from HIV-1
   7098..7202    +  promoter       AmpR promoter: bla
   7203..8063    +  CDS            AmpR: β-lactamase; bla; confers resistance to ampicillin, carbenicillin, and related antibiotics
   8234..8822    +  rep_origin     ori: high-copy-number ColE1/pMB1/pBR322/pUC origin of replication
   9005..9059    +  CDS            lacI (fragment): lac repressor; lacI; The lac repressor binds to the lac operator to inhibit transcription in E. coli. This inhibition can be relieved by adding lactose or isopropyl-β-D-thiogalactopyranoside (IPTG).
   9065..9158    +  rep_origin     SV40 ori (fragment): SV40 origin of replication
   9183..9220    +  CDS            lacI (fragment): lac repressor; lacI; The lac repressor binds to the lac operator to inhibit transcription in E. coli. This inhibition can be relieved by adding lactose or isopropyl-β-D-thiogalactopyranoside (IPTG).
   9233..9254    +  protein_bind   CAP binding site: CAP binding activates transcription in the presence of cAMP. E. coli catabolite activator protein
   9269..9299    +  promoter       lac promoter: promoter for the E. coli lac operon
   9307..9323    +  protein_bind   lac operator: The lac repressor binds to the lac operator to inhibit transcription in E. coli. This inhibition can be relieved by adding lactose or isopropyl-β-D-thiogalactopyranoside (IPTG). lac repressor encoded by lacI
   9357..9440    +  polyA_signal   SV40 poly(A) signal (fragment): SV40 polyadenylation signal
   9607..329     +  CDS            nef (fragment) (across the origin): NEF_HV1BR - Experimental evidence at protein level: Swiss-Prot protein existence level 1. Extracellular Nef protein targets CD4(+) T-lymphocytes for apoptosis by interacting with CXCR4 surface receptors (PubMed:14990729). From Human immunodeficiency virus type 1 group M subtype B (isolate BRU/LAI) (HIV-1).
