[The description below was written by a language model from this plasmid's Addgene catalogue record and pLannotate feature annotations shown in this document.]
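Description:
pHAGE-STK19 is a 9.6 kb HIV-1-based lentiviral expression plasmid built on the pHAGE backbone that carries the wild-type human STK19 open reading frame (also known as G11 or RP1). In bacteria it is maintained through a high-copy ColE1/pUC-type origin and selected with ampicillin via the β-lactamase gene. The remaining backbone annotations (lac promoter/operator, CAP site, and short lacI, SV40 ori and SV40 poly(A) fragments) appear to be cloning-vector remnants rather than functional parts of the payload.

The transfer cassette lies between a truncated 5' LTR and a self-inactivating ΔU3 3' LTR. It contains the usual cis-acting elements: the Ψ packaging signal with an adjoining gag fragment, the Rev response element for Rev-dependent nuclear export of the genomic RNA, and the cPPT/CTS, which aids nuclear import in transduced cells. Short rev and nef fragments are residual viral sequence. Inside this frame, the strong constitutive EF-1α promoter drives STK19, which is flanked by attB1 and attB2 sites left by Gateway recombination. A V5 epitope tag is annotated downstream of attB2; the record does not state whether it is read in frame with STK19, which would depend on the insert lacking a stop codon. An EMCV IRES then allows EGFP to be translated from the same transcript, so transduced cells can be identified by fluorescence, and a WPRE boosts transcript expression.

No mammalian drug-selection marker is annotated. The stated purpose is lentiviral expression of STK19, and the plasmid comes from a collection built for systematic functional annotation of somatic mutations in cancer, in which a wild-type clone would plausibly serve as a reference.
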