Addgene plasmid #116795: pHAGE-STK19
Purpose: Lentiviral expression of STK19
Depositing lab: Gordon Mills & Kenneth Scott. Depositing organization: Baylor College of Medicine. Publication: Systematic Functional Annotation of Somatic Mutations in Cancer. Ng PK, Li J, Jeong KJ, Shao S, Chen H, Tsang YH, Sengupta S, Wang Z, Bhavana VH, Tran R, Soewito S, Minussi DC, Moreno D, Kong K, Dogruluk T, Lu H, Gao J, Tokheim C, Zhou DC, Johnson AM, Zeng J, Ip CKM, Ju Z, Wester M, Yu S, Li Y, Vellano CP, Schultz N, Karchin R, Ding L, Lu Y, Cheung LWT, Chen K, Shaw KR, Meric-Bernstam F, Scott KL, Yi S, Sahni N, Liang H, Mills GB. Cancer Cell. 2018 Mar 12;33(3):450-462.e10. doi: 10.1016/j.ccell.2018.01.021. PubMed 29533785.
Backbone
  Vector backbone: pHAGE
  Vector type: Lentiviral
Growth in bacteria
  Bacterial resistance: Ampicillin, 100 μg/mL
  Growth temperature: 37°C
  Growth strain: Stbl3
  Copy number: High Copy
Gene/Insert
  Gene/Insert name: STK19
  Species: H. sapiens (human)
  Mutation: WT
  Entrez Gene: STK19 (a.k.a. D6S60, D6S60E, G11, HLA-RP1, RP1)
  Cloning method: Gateway Cloning
Terms and licenses: Academic/Nonprofit Terms; Industry Terms: Not Available to Industry
How to cite: pHAGE-STK19 was a gift from Gordon Mills & Kenneth Scott (Addgene plasmid # 116795 ; http://n2t.net/addgene:116795 ; RRID:Addgene_116795)
