>Addgene plasmid #116795 | pHAGE-STK19 | depositor partial sequence | sequence record 219671 | insert
ATGCAAAAGTGGTTTTCTGCTTTCGATGATGCAATCATTCAGCGACAGTGGCGGGCAAACCCCTCCCGGG
GCGGGGGAGGTGTGAGCTTCACGAAGGAGGTTGACACCAACGTGGCCACCGGCGCCCCTCCACGCCGCCA
ACGAGTCCCCGGGCGTGCGTGCCCTTGGAGGGAGCCAATCCGCGGCCGGCGTGGGGCCCGGCCTGGCGGA
GGTGATGCTGGAGGGACGCCCGGGGAGACCGTACGTCACTGCTCTGCGCCGGAAGACCCTATTTTCAGGT
TCTCTTCCCTCCATTCCTACCCCTTCCCCGGTACCATAAAATCCCGGGATATGAGCTGGAAGAGGCATCA
CCTGATCCCGGAGACCTTTGGAGTTAAGAGGCGGCGGAAGCGAGGGCCTGTGGAGTCGGATCCTCTTCGG
GGTGAGCCAGGGTCGGCGCGCGCGGCTGTCTCAGAACTCATGCAGCTGTTCCCGCGAGGCCTGTTTGAGG
ACGCGCTGCCGCCCATCGTGCTGAGGAGCCAGGTGTACAGCCTTGTGCCTGACAGGACCGTGGCCGACCG
GCAGCTGAAGGAGCTTCAAGAGCAGGGGGAGATCAGAATCGTCCAGCTGGGCTTCGACTTGGATGCCCAT
GGAATTATCTTCACTGAGGACTACAGGACCAGAGTCCTCAAGGCCTGTGATGGCCGACCGTATGCTGGGG
CAGTGCAGAAATTTCTAGCTTCAGTACTTCCAGCCTGTGGGGACCTTAGTTTCCAGCAGGACCAAATGAC
ACAGACCTTTGGCTTCAGGGACTCAGAAATCACGCATCTGGTGAATGCTGGAGTCCTCACCGTCCGAGAT
GCTGGGAGCTGGTGGCTAGCTGTGCCTGGAGCTGGGAGATTCATCAAGTACTTTGTTAAAGGGCGCCAGG
CTGTCCTTAGCATGGTCCGGAAGGCAAAGTACCGGGAACTGCTCCTATCAGAGCTCCTGGGCCGGCGGGC
GCCTGTCGTGGTGCGGCTTGGCCTCACCTACCATGTGCACGACCTCATTGGGGCCCAGCTAGTGGACTGC
ATCTCTACCACTTCAGGAACCCTCCTCCGCCTGCCAGAGACATGA
